Addgene plasmid #188688: ipUSEPR-sg-Hs-ACE2-A4
Purpose: sgRNA
Depositing lab: Lewis Cantley. Depositing organization: Cornell University.
Backbone
  Vector backbone: pLenti
  Vector type: Lentiviral, CRISPR
Growth in bacteria
  Bacterial resistance: Ampicillin, 100 μg/mL
  Growth temperature: 30°C
  Growth strain: NEB Stable
  Copy number: High Copy
Gene/Insert
  Gene/Insert name: sgACE2
  gRNA/shRNA sequence: GACATCTTCATGCCTATGTG
  Species: H. sapiens (human)
  Insert size (bp): 20
  Mutation: WT
  Entrez Gene: ACE2 (a.k.a. ACEH)
  Cloning method: Restriction Enzyme; 5′ cloning site Unknown (unknown if destroyed)
Terms and licenses: Academic/Nonprofit Terms; Industry Terms: Not Available to Industry
How to cite: ipUSEPR-sg-Hs-ACE2-A4 was a gift from Lewis Cantley (Addgene plasmid # 188688 ; http://n2t.net/addgene:188688 ; RRID:Addgene_188688)
