[The description below was written by a language model from this plasmid's Addgene catalogue record and pLannotate feature annotations shown in this document.]
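Description:
ipUSEPR-sg-Hs-ACE2-A4 is a lentiviral CRISPR guide-RNA plasmid built on a pLenti backbone that expresses a single guide RNA against human ACE2. It is maintained in bacteria through a high-copy ColE1/pUC-type origin and an ampicillin resistance gene (β-lactamase with its own promoter). As is usual for repeat-containing lentiviral plasmids, the record specifies a recombination-reduced host strain.

The viral portion has the layout of a third-generation-style transfer vector. A CMV enhancer/promoter is placed upstream of a truncated HIV-1 5' LTR to drive genomic RNA production in packaging cells. This is followed by the Ψ packaging signal with a gag fragment, the Rev response element for Rev-dependent nuclear export, and the cPPT/CTS, which aids nuclear import. A second truncated LTR annotation, preceded by a nef-derived fragment, closes the provirus.

Within this frame there are two expression units. A human U6 RNA polymerase III promoter drives the 20-nt ACE2-targeting spacer fused to an S. pyogenes Cas9 guide scaffold, which is annotated as a tracrRNA fragment. Downstream, an EF-1α core promoter drives puromycin N-acetyltransferase followed by TagRFP. The table does not annotate the linker that joins the two coding sequences. A WPRE after the reporter enhances transcript expression.

No Cas9 coding sequence is annotated, so the nuclease must be supplied separately, for example from a Cas9-expressing cell line. The stated purpose is simply "sgRNA". The design suits lentiviral delivery of the guide for ACE2 knockout in human cells, with transduced cells selected by puromycin or tracked and sorted by red fluorescence.
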