Features (pLannotate 1.2.2; 21 found; start..end, strand, type, name):
     30..82      -  misc_feature   bom (fragment): basis of mobility region from pBR322
    237..616     +  enhancer       CMV enhancer: human cytomegalovirus immediate early enhancer
    617..816     +  promoter       CMV promoter: human cytomegalovirus (CMV) immediate early promoter
    834..1014    +  LTR            5' LTR (truncated): truncated 5' long terminal repeat (LTR) from HIV-1
   1061..1186    +  misc_feature   HIV-1 Ψ: packaging signal of human immunodeficiency virus type 1
   1170..1508    +  CDS            HIV-1 gag (fragment): gag protein from human immunodeficiency virus 1; gag
   1683..1916    +  misc_feature   RRE: The Rev response element (RRE) of HIV-1 allows for Rev-dependent mRNA export from the nucleus to the cytoplasm.
   2293..2393    +  CDS            Rev (fragment): human immunodeficiency virus 1 (HIV-1) Rev protein; rev; enhances nuclear export of unspliced and incompletely spliced viral mRNAs
   2443..2560    +  misc_feature   cPPT/CTS: central polypurine tract and central termination sequence of HIV-1
   2653..2893    +  promoter       U6 promoter: RNA polymerase III promoter for human U6 snRNA
   2940..3007    +  misc_RNA       tracrRNA (fragment): trans-activating CRISPR RNA for the Streptococcus pyogenes CRISPR/Cas9 system
   3069..3280    +  promoter       EF-1α core promoter: core promoter for human elongation factor EF-1α
   3331..3927    +  CDS            PuroR (fragment): puromycin N-acetyltransferase; pac from Streptomyces; confers resistance to puromycin
   4000..4713    +  CDS            TagRFP: monomeric derivative of red fluorescent protein from Entacmaea quadricolor (Merzlyak et al., 2007) mammalian codon-optimized
   4766..5354    +  misc_feature   WPRE: woodchuck hepatitis virus posttranscriptional regulatory element
   5355..5374    +  misc_feature   MCS (fragment): pBluescript multiple cloning site
   5376..5876    +  CDS            nef (fragment): NEF_HV1LA - Experimental evidence at protein level: Swiss-Prot protein existence level 1. Extracellular Nef protein targets CD4(+) T-lymphocytes for apoptosis by interacting with CXCR4 surface receptors. From Human immunodeficiency virus type 1 group M subtype B (isolate Lai) (HIV-1).
   5883..6063    +  LTR            5' LTR (truncated): truncated 5' long terminal repeat (LTR) from HIV-1
   6125..6713    -  rep_origin     ori: high-copy-number ColE1/pMB1/pBR322/pUC origin of replication
   6884..7744    -  CDS            AmpR: β-lactamase; bla; confers resistance to ampicillin, carbenicillin, and related antibiotics
   7745..7849    -  promoter       AmpR promoter: bla
>Addgene plasmid #188688 | ipUSEPR-sg-Hs-ACE2-A4 | addgene full sequence | sequence record 375122 | Addgene NGS Result
TCGACGGATCGGGAGATCTCCCGATCCCCTATGGTGCACTCTCAGTACAATCTGCTCTGATGCCGCATAG
TTAAGCCAGTATCTGCTCCCTGCTTGTGTGTTGGAGGTCGCTGAGTAGTGCGCGAGCAAAATTTAAGCTA
CAACAAGGCAAGGCTTGACCGACAATTGCATGAAGAATCTGCTTAGGGTTAGGCGTTTTGCGCTGCTTCG
CGATGTACGGGCCAGATATACGCGTTGACATTGATTATTGACTAGTTATTAATAGTAATCAATTACGGGG
TCATTAGTTCATAGCCCATATATGGAGTTCCGCGTTACATAACTTACGGTAAATGGCCCGCCTGGCTGAC
CGCCCAACGACCCCCGCCCATTGACGTCAATAATGACGTATGTTCCCATAGTAACGCCAATAGGGACTTT
CCATTGACGTCAATGGGTGGAGTATTTACGGTAAACTGCCCACTTGGCAGTACATCAAGTGTATCATATG
CCAAGTACGCCCCCTATTGACGTCAATGACGGTAAATGGCCCGCCTGGCATTATGCCCAGTACATGACCT
TATGGGACTTTCCTACTTGGCAGTACATCTACGTATTAGTCATCGCTATTACCATGGTGATGCGGTTTTG
GCAGTACATCAATGGGCGTGGATAGCGGTTTGACTCACGGGGATTTCCAAGTCTCCACCCCATTGACGTC
AATGGGAGTTTGTTTTGGCACCAAAATCAACGGGACTTTCCAAAATGTCGTAACAACTCCGCCCCATTGA
CGCAAATGGGCGGTAGGCGTGTACGGTGGGAGGTCTATATAAGCAGCGCGTTTTGCCTGTACTGGGTCTC
TCTGGTTAGACCAGATCTGAGCCTGGGAGCTCTCTGGCTAACTAGGGAACCCACTGCTTAAGCCTCAATA
AAGCTTGCCTTGAGTGCTTCAAGTAGTGTGTGCCCGTCTGTTGTGTGACTCTGGTAACTAGAGATCCCTC
AGACCCTTTTAGTCAGTGTGGAAAATCTCTAGCAGTGGCGCCCGAACAGGGACTTGAAAGCGAAAGGGAA
ACCAGAGGAGCTCTCTCGACGCAGGACTCGGCTTGCTGAAGCGCGCACGGCAAGAGGCGAGGGGCGGCGA
CTGGTGAGTACGCCAAAAATTTTGACTAGCGGAGGCTAGAAGGAGAGAGATGGGTGCGAGAGCGTCAGTA
TTAAGCGGGGGAGAATTAGATCGCGATGGGAAAAAATTCGGTTAAGGCCAGGGGGAAAGAAAAAATATAA
ATTAAAACATATAGTATGGGCAAGCAGGGAGCTAGAACGATTCGCAGTTAATCCTGGCCTGTTAGAAACA
TCAGAAGGCTGTAGACAAATACTGGGACAGCTACAACCATCCCTTCAGACAGGATCAGAAGAACTTAGAT
CATTATATAATACAGTAGCAACCCTCTATTGTGTGCATCAAAGGATAGAGATAAAAGACACCAAGGAAGC
TTTAGACAAGATAGAGGAAGAGCAAAACAAAAGTAAGACCACCGCACAGCAAGCGGCCGGCCGCTGATCT
TCAGACCTGGAGGAGGAGATATGAGGGACAATTGGAGAAGTGAATTATATAAATATAAAGTAGTAAAAAT
TGAACCATTAGGAGTAGCACCCACCAAGGCAAAGAGAAGAGTGGTGCAGAGAGAAAAAAGAGCAGTGGGA
ATAGGAGCTTTGTTCCTTGGGTTCTTGGGAGCAGCAGGAAGCACTATGGGCGCAGCGTCAATGACGCTGA
CGGTACAGGCCAGACAATTATTGTCTGGTATAGTGCAGCAGCAGAACAATTTGCTGAGGGCTATTGAGGC
GCAACAGCATCTGTTGCAACTCACAGTCTGGGGCATCAAGCAGCTCCAGGCAAGAATCCTGGCTGTGGAA
AGATACCTAAAGGATCAACAGCTCCTGGGGATTTGGGGTTGCTCTGGAAAACTCATTTGCACCACTGCTG
TGCCTTGGAATGCTAGTTGGAGTAATAAATCTCTGGAACAGATTTGGAATCACACGACCTGGATGGAGTG
GGACAGAGAAATTAACAATTACACAAGCTTAATACACTCCTTAATTGAAGAATCGCAAAACCAGCAAGAA
AAGAATGAACAAGAATTATTGGAATTAGATAAATGGGCAAGTTTGTGGAATTGGTTTAACATAACAAATT
GGCTGTGGTATATAAAATTATTCATAATGATAGTAGGAGGCTTGGTAGGTTTAAGAATAGTTTTTGCTGT
ACTTTCTATAGTGAATAGAGTTAGGCAGGGATATTCACCATTATCGTTTCAGACCCACCTCCCAACCCCG
AGGGGACCCGACAGGCCCGAAGGAATAGAAGAAGAAGGTGGAGAGAGAGACAGAGACAGATCCATTCGAT
TAGTGAACGGATCGGCACTGCGTGCGCCAATTCTGCAGACAAATGGCAGTATTCATCCACAATTTTAAAA
GAAAAGGGGGGATTGGGGGGTACAGTGCAGGGGAAAGAATAGTAGACATAATAGCAACAGACATACAAAC
TAAAGAATTACAAAAACAAATTACAAAAATTCAAAATTTTCGGGTTTATTACAGGGACAGCAGAGATCCA
GTTTGGTTAGTACCGGGCCCGGGTCGACTAGTGATCAGTGTGAGGGAGTGTAAAGCTGGTTTGAGGGCCT
ATTTCCCATGATTCCTTCATATTTGCATATACGATACAAGGCTGTTAGAGAGATAATTAGAATTAATTTG
ACTGTAAACACAAAGATATTAGTACAAAATACGTGACGTAGAAAGTAATAATTTCTTGGGTAGTTTGCAG
TTTTAAAATTATGTTTTAAAATGGACTATCATATGCTTACCGTAACTTGAAAGTATTTCGATTTCTTGGC
TTTATATATCTTGTGGAAAGGACGAAACACCGACATCTTCATGCCTATGTGGTTTAAGAGCTATGCTGGA
AACAGCATAGCAAGTTTAAATAAGGCTAGTCCGTTATCAACTTGAAAAAGTGGCACCGAGTCGGTGCTTT
TTTAAACCGCTGTTCCTAGGAATCCCGAGGCCTTCGAGTGGCTCCGGTGCCCGTCAGTGGGCAGAGCGCA
CATCGCCCACAGTCCCCGAGAAGTTGGGGGGAGGGGTCGGCAATTGAACCGGTGCCTAGAGAAGGTGGCG
CGGGGTAAACTGGGAAAGTGATGTCGTGTACTGGCTCCGCCTTTTTCCCGAGGGTGGGGGAGAACCGTAT
ATAAGTGCAGTAGTCGCCGTGAACGTTCTTTTTCGCAACGGGTTTGCCGCCAGAACACAGGTGTCGTGAC
GCGGGACCCGACATTAGCGCTACAGCTTAAGCGGGCCACCATGACCGAGTACAAGCCCACGGTGCGCCTC
GCCACCCGCGACGACGTCCCCAGGGCCGTACGCACCCTCGCCGCCGCGTTCGCCGACTACCCCGCCACGC
GCCACACCGTCGATCCGGACCGCCACATCGAGCGGGTCACCGAGCTGCAAGAACTCTTCCTCACGCGCGT
CGGGCTCGACATCGGCAAGGTGTGGGTCGCGGACGACGGCGCCGCCGTGGCGGTCTGGACCACGCCGGAG
AGCGTCGAAGCGGGGGCGGTGTTCGCCGAGATCGGCCCGCGCATGGCCGAGTTGAGCGGTTCCCGGCTGG
CCGCGCAGCAACAGATGGAAGGCCTCCTGGCGCCGCACCGGCCCAAGGAGCCCGCGTGGTTCCTGGCCAC
CGTCGGAGTCTCGCCCGACCACCAGGGCAAGGGTCTGGGCAGCGCCGTCGTGCTCCCCGGAGTGGAGGCG
GCCGAGCGCGCCGGGGTGCCCGCCTTCCTGGAGACCTCCGCGCCCCGCAACCTCCCCTTCTACGAGCGGC
TCGGCTTCACCGTCACCGCCGACGTCGAGGTGCCCGAAGGACCGCGCACCTGGTGCATGACCCGCAAGCC
CGGTGCCGCTAGCGGCAGCGGCGCCACCAACTTCAGCCTGCTGAAGCAGGCCGGCGACGTGGAGGAGAAC
CCCGGCCCCATGGTGTCTAAGGGCGAAGAGCTGATTAAGGAGAACATGCACATGAAGCTGTATATGGAGG
GCACCGTGAACAACCACCACTTCAAGTGCACATCCGAGGGCGAAGGCAAGCCCTACGAGGGCACCCAGAC
CATGAGAATCAAGGTGGTCGAGGGCGGCCCTCTCCCCTTCGCCTTCGACATCCTGGCTACCAGCTTCATG
TACGGCAGCAGAACCTTCATCAACCACACCCAGGGCATCCCCGACTTCTTTAAGCAGTCCTTCCCTGAGG
GCTTCACATGGGAGAGAGTCACCACATACGAAGACGGGGGCGTGCTGACCGCTACCCAGGACACCAGCCT
CCAGGACGGCTGCCTCATCTACAACGTCAAGATCAGAGGGGTGAACTTCCCATCCAACGGCCCTGTGATG
CAGAAGAAAACACTCGGCTGGGAGGCCAACACCGAGATGCTGTACCCCGCTGACGGCGGCCTGGAAGGCA
GAAGCGACATGGCCCTGAAGCTCGTGGGCGGGGGCCACCTGATCTGCAACTTCAAGACCACATACAGATC
CAAGAAACCCGCTAAGAACCTCAAGATGCCCGGCGTCTACTATGTGGACCACAGACTGGAAAGAATCAAG
GAGGCCGACAAAGAGACCTACGTCGAGCAGCACGAGGTGGCTGTGGCCAGATACTGCGACCTCCCTAGCA
AACTGGGGCACAAACTTAATTGAAAACGTTGTTGTTTGGGGTTGAATTACTCTTCTAGACCGCGGCGCGC
CCGATAATCAACCTCTGGATTACAAAATTTGTGAAAGATTGACTGGTATTCTTAACTATGTTGCTCCTTT
TACGCTATGTGGATACGCTGCTTTAATGCCTTTGTATCATGCTATTGCTTCCCGTATGGCTTTCATTTTC
TCCTCCTTGTATAAATCCTGGTTGCTGTCTCTTTATGAGGAGTTGTGGCCCGTTGTCAGGCAACGTGGCG
TGGTGTGCACTGTGTTTGCTGACGCAACCCCCACTGGTTGGGGCATTGCCACCACCTGTCAGCTCCTTTC
CGGGACTTTCGCTTTCCCCCTCCCTATTGCCACGGCGGAACTCATCGCCGCCTGCCTTGCCCGCTGCTGG
ACAGGGGCTCGGCTGTTGGGCACTGACAATTCCGTGGTGTTGTCGGGGAAATCATCGTCCTTTCCTTGGC
TGCTCGCCTGTGTTGCCACCTGGATTCTGCGCGGGACGTCCTTCTGCTACGTCCCTTCGGCCCTCAATCC
AGCGGACCTTCCTTCCCGCGGCCTGCTGCCGGCTCTGCGGCCTCTTCCGCGTCTTCGCCTTCGCCCTCAG
ACGAGTCGGATCTCCCTTTGGGCCGCCTCCCCGCATCGATACCGTCGACCTCGATCGAGACCTAGAAAAA
CATGGAGCAATCACAAGTAGCAATACAGCAGCTACCAATGCTGATTGTGCCTGGCTAGAAGCACAAGAGG
AGGAGGAGGTGGGTTTTCCAGTCACACCTCAGGTACCTTTAAGACCAATGACTTACAAGGCAGCTGTAGA
TCTTAGCCACTTTTTAAAAGAAAAGGGGGGACTGGAAGGGCTAATTCACTCCCAACGAAGACAAGATATC
CTTGATCTGTGGATCTACCACACACAAGGCTACTTCCCTGATTGGCAGAACTACACACCAGGGCCAGGGA
TCAGATATCCACTGACCTTTGGATGGTGCTACAAGCTAGTACCAGTTGAGCAAGAGAAGGTAGAAGAAGC
CAATGAAGGAGAGAACACCCGCTTGTTACACCCTGTGAGCCTGCATGGGATGGATGACCCGGAGAGAGAA
GTATTAGAGTGGAGGTTTGACAGCCGCCTAGCATTTCATCACATGGCCCGAGAGCTGCATCCGGACTGTA
CTGGGTCTCTCTGGTTAGACCAGATCTGAGCCTGGGAGCTCTCTGGCTAACTAGGGAACCCACTGCTTAA
GCCTCAATAAAGCTTGCCTTGAGTGCTTCAAGTAGTGTGTGCCCGTCTGTTGTGTGACTCTGGTAACTAG
AGATCCCTCAGACCCTTTTAGTCAGTGTGGAAAATCTCTAGCAGCATGTGAGCAAAAGGCCAGCAAAAGG
CCAGGAACCGTAAAAAGGCCGCGTTGCTGGCGTTTTTCCATAGGCTCCGCCCCCCTGACGAGCATCACAA
AAATCGACGCTCAAGTCAGAGGTGGCGAAACCCGACAGGACTATAAAGATACCAGGCGTTTCCCCCTGGA
AGCTCCCTCGTGCGCTCTCCTGTTCCGACCCTGCCGCTTACCGGATACCTGTCCGCCTTTCTCCCTTCGG
GAAGCGTGGCGCTTTCTCATAGCTCACGCTGTAGGTATCTCAGTTCGGTGTAGGTCGTTCGCTCCAAGCT
GGGCTGTGTGCACGAACCCCCCGTTCAGCCCGACCGCTGCGCCTTATCCGGTAACTATCGTCTTGAGTCC
AACCCGGTAAGACACGACTTATCGCCACTGGCAGCAGCCACTGGTAACAGGATTAGCAGAGCGAGGTATG
TAGGCGGTGCTACAGAGTTCTTGAAGTGGTGGCCTAACTACGGCTACACTAGAAGAACAGTATTTGGTAT
CTGCGCTCTGCTGAAGCCAGTTACCTTCGGAAAAAGAGTTGGTAGCTCTTGATCCGGCAAACAAACCACC
GCTGGTAGCGGTGGTTTTTTTGTTTGCAAGCAGCAGATTACGCGCAGAAAAAAAGGATCTCAAGAAGATC
CTTTGATCTTTTCTACGGGGTCTGACGCTCAGTGGAACGAAAACTCACGTTAAGGGATTTTGGTCATGAG
ATTATCAAAAAGGATCTTCACCTAGATCCTTTTAAATTAAAAATGAAGTTTTAAATCAATCTAAAGTATA
TATGAGTAAACTTGGTCTGACAGTTACCAATGCTTAATCAGTGAGGCACCTATCTCAGCGATCTGTCTAT
TTCGTTCATCCATAGTTGCCTGACTCCCCGTCGTGTAGATAACTACGATACGGGAGGGCTTACCATCTGG
CCCCAGTGCTGCAATGATACCGCGAGACCCACGCTCACCGGCTCCAGATTTATCAGCAATAAACCAGCCA
GCCGGAAGGGCCGAGCGCAGAAGTGGTCCTGCAACTTTATCCGCCTCCATCCAGTCTATTAATTGTTGCC
GGGAAGCTAGAGTAAGTAGTTCGCCAGTTAATAGTTTGCGCAACGTTGTTGCCATTGCTACAGGCATCGT
GGTGTCACGCTCGTCGTTTGGTATGGCTTCATTCAGCTCCGGTTCCCAACGATCAAGGCGAGTTACATGA
TCCCCCATGTTGTGCAAAAAAGCGGTTAGCTCCTTCGGTCCTCCGATCGTTGTCAGAAGTAAGTTGGCCG
CAGTGTTATCACTCATGGTTATGGCAGCACTGCATAATTCTCTTACTGTCATGCCATCCGTAAGATGCTT
TTCTGTGACTGGTGAGTACTCAACCAAGTCATTCTGAGAATAGTGTATGCGGCGACCGAGTTGCTCTTGC
CCGGCGTCAATACGGGATAATACCGCGCCACATAGCAGAACTTTAAAAGTGCTCATCATTGGAAAACGTT
CTTCGGGGCGAAAACTCTCAAGGATCTTACCGCTGTTGAGATCCAGTTCGATGTAACCCACTCGTGCACC
CAACTGATCTTCAGCATCTTTTACTTTCACCAGCGTTTCTGGGTGAGCAAAAACAGGAAGGCAAAATGCC
GCAAAAAAGGGAATAAGGGCGACACGGAAATGTTGAATACTCATACTCTTCCTTTTTCAATATTATTGAA
GCATTTATCAGGGTTATTGTCTCATGAGCGGATACATATTTGAATGTATTTAGAAAAATAAACAAATAGG
GGTTCCGCGCACATTTCCCCGAAAAGTGCCACCTGACG
